Addgene plasmid #18333: T4 Lysozyme S44V WT*
Depositing lab: Brian Matthews. Depositing organization: University of Oregon.
Backbone
  Vector backbone: pHS1403
  Backbone size w/o insert (bp): 5000
  Vector type: Bacterial Expression
Growth in bacteria
  Bacterial resistance: Ampicillin, 100 μg/mL
  Growth temperature: 37°C
  Growth strain: DH5alpha
  Copy number: High Copy
Gene/Insert
  Gene/Insert name: T4 Lysozyme (alt name: AS44V)
  Species: Bacteriophage T4
  Insert size (bp): 600
  Mutation: S44V WT*
  GenBank ID: NP_049736
  Entrez Gene: e (a.k.a. T4p123)
  Cloning method: Restriction Enzyme; 5′ cloning site BamHI (not destroyed); 3′ cloning site HindIII (not destroyed)
  Sequencing primers: 5′ na; 3′ GGCGTATCACGAGGCCC
Terms and licenses: Academic/Nonprofit Terms; Industry Terms: Not Available to Industry
Depositor comments: The BamHI site is 27 bp from the ATG and the HindIII site is 115 bp from the stop.
How to cite: T4 Lysozyme S44V WT* was a gift from Brian Matthews (Addgene plasmid # 18333 ; http://n2t.net/addgene:18333 ; RRID:Addgene_18333)
