[The description below was written by a language model from this plasmid's Addgene catalogue record.]
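Description:
T4 Lysozyme S44V WT* is a bacterial expression plasmid built on the pHS1403 backbone (about 5 kb without insert) that carries a mutant form of the bacteriophage T4 lysozyme gene (gene e). It is maintained in E. coli as a high-copy plasmid under ampicillin selection. The record does not name the origin of replication or the promoter that drives expression, and no feature table is available to show these elements.

The insert is roughly 600 bp and was cloned as a BamHI–HindIII fragment, with both sites preserved. According to the depositor's notes, the BamHI site lies 27 bp from the start codon and the HindIII site 115 bp beyond the stop codon, so the fragment includes short flanking untranslated stretches around the coding region. The encoded protein carries a serine-to-valine substitution at position 44. The "WT*" in the name indicates the background in which the mutation was made; in the T4 lysozyme literature this label conventionally refers to the cysteine-free pseudo-wild-type protein, although the record itself does not define it. No epitope or purification tags, fusion partners or reporters are listed.

The record does not give a specific purpose, but a single-residue variant of this kind in a bacterial expression vector is suited to producing recombinant mutant lysozyme in E. coli, for example to compare its stability, structure or folding with the parent protein. T4 lysozyme is a widely used model system for such studies of how point substitutions affect proteins.
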