>Addgene plasmid #18333 | T4 Lysozyme S44V WT* | addgene partial sequence | sequence record 24121 | 3primeUP
CTANTGGAAAAAGCCCGCCTCATTAGGCGGGCTCAGATCTGCTCATGTTTGACAGCTTATCATCGATAAG
CTTCGGCAATAAATTCTTGATATGTTTTCATATGTTTCCTTTAAATATTTTAATTAGTAATTGTCTATTC
AAGTAATTGTGAATATACTATCACAATTCCAAGAGAAAGTAAACAGCTTTATAGATTTTTATACGCGTCC
CAAGTGCCAGTTCTAAACGTTGTAATGACTCGTTTTGCGCGATTAGGTGTTTGATTATACCATCTACTTT
TAGCTAAGTTAACTGCTGCTTCATCCCAGCGTTTTTGTTGAAGCATACGTAAAGAGTTAGTAAATCCTGC
CACACCGGTTTCTCCCATTTGGAAAACCATATTAATCAATGCAGCGCGACGAACCGCATCAAGAGAATCA
TAAACCGGTTTTAATTTAGCATTTCTCAGAATTCCGCGAACAGCAGCATCAACATCCTGATTAAAGAGTT
TTTCAGCCTCATCTTTTGTAATTACACCATTAGTATTACGCCCAATAGCTTTATCTAATTCCACTTTAGC
AGCATTAAGTGATGGACTTTTTGTAAGCAAATGACCGATGCCAATAGTGTAATAGCCTTCTGTGTCTTTA
TAGATTTTAAGTCTAAGACCTTCATCTATACGTAACATTTCAAATATATTCANAATACCTCCTAAGCATC
GATGGATCCTGTTTCCTGTGTGAAATTGTTATCCGCTCACAATTCCACACATTATACGAGCCGATGATTA
ATTGTCAACAGGGGGATGGGGAGTAAGCTGATCCTGTTTCCTGTGTGAAATTGTTATCCGCTCACAATTC
CACACATTATACGAGCCGATGATTAATTGTCAACAGGGGGATGGGGAGTAAGCTCATCGATGGATCGATC
CGGNTTNCCNGNGNGAAANTGNNANCCGCTCNCAATTCCNCNCNTTANNCGAGCCGGAAGCNNAAANGGG
NAAGCCNGGGGGGCCNAANGNGNGNNCNAACNTNNNNTNANTGNGNNGNNCNCNNGGCCNNNTTNCNNNC
GGGAAANCNGNCNGGCNGGNNCCCNNNNNNGGGGGGNAAACCNTTCNNGGNNNNGGNNNGNNNNCNCCCG
